>Addgene plasmid #58459 | pCMV-myc-mIFITM3-deltaY20 | addgene partial sequence | sequence record 96003 | pcDL-F 5'-GTTGCCTTTACTTCTAGGCCT-3'
CTCTAAAAGCTGCGGAATTGTACCCGCGGGCCCACCATGGCATCAATGCAGAAGCTGATCTCAGAGGAGG
ACCTGCTTATGGCCATGGAGGCCCGAATTCCCATGAACCACACTTCTCAAGCCTTCATCACCGCTGCCAG
TGGAGGACAGCCCCCAAACGAAAGAATCAAGGAAGAATATGAGGTGGCTGAGATGGGGGCACCGCACGGA
TCGGCTTCTGTCAGAACTACTGTGATCAACATGCCCAGAGAGGTGTCGGTGCCTGACCATGTGGTCTGGT
CCCTGTTCAATACACTCTTCATGAACTTCTGCTGCCTGGGCTTCATAGCCTATGCCTACTCCGTGAAGTC
TAGGGATCGGAAGATGGTGGGTGATGTGACTGGAGCCCAGGCCTACGCCTCCACTGCTAAGTGCCTGAAC
ATCAGCACCTTGGTCCTCAGCATCCTGATGGTTGTTATCACCATTGTTAGTGTCATCATCATTGTTCTTA
ACGCTCAAAACCTTCACACTTAAGTCGACCGAGATCTCTCGAGGTACCGCGGCCGCGGGGATCCAGACAT
GATAAGATACATTGATGAGTTTGGACAAACCACAACTAGAATGCAGTGAAAAAAATGCTTTATTTGTGAA
ATTTGTGATGCTATTGCTTTATTTGTAACCATTATAAGCTGCAATAAACAAGTTAACAACAACAATTGCA
TTCATTTTATGTTTCAGGTTCAGGGGGAGGTGTGGGAGGTTTTTTCGGATCCTCTAGAGTCGATCTGCAG
GCATGCTAGCTTGGCGTAATCATGGTCATAGCTGTTTCCTGTGTGAAATTGTTATCCGCTCACAATTCCA
CACAACATACGAGCCGGAAGCATAAA
