>Addgene plasmid #58459 | pCMV-myc-mIFITM3-deltaY20 | addgene partial sequence | sequence record 96004 | EBV-rev 5'-GTGGTTTGTCCAAACTCATC-3'
TGTCTGGATCCCCGCGGCCGCGGTACCTCGAGAGATCTCGGTCGACTTAAGTGTGAAGGTTTTGAGCGTT
AAGAACAATGATGATGACACTAACAATGGTGATAACAACCATCAGGATGCTGAGGACCAAGGTGCTGATG
TTCAGGCACTTAGCAGTGGAGGCGTAGGCCTGGGCTCCAGTCACATCACCCACCATCTTCCGATCCCTAG
ACTTCACGGAGTAGGCATAGGCTATGAAGCCCAGGCAGCAGAAGTTCATGAAGAGTGTATTGAACAGGGA
CCAGACCACATGGTCAGGCACCGACACCTCTCTGGGCATGTTGATCACAGTAGTTCTGACAGAAGCCGAT
CCGTGCGGTGCCCCCATCTCAGCCACCTCATATTCTTCCTTGATTCTTTCGTTTGGGGGCTGTCCTCCAC
TGGCAGCGGTGATGAAGGCTTGAGAAGTGTGGTTCATGGGAATTCGGGCCTCCATGGCCATAAGCAGGTC
CTCCTCTGAGATCAGCTTCTGCATTGATGCCATGGTGGGCCCGCGGGTACAATTCCGCAGCTTTTAGAGC
AGAAGTAACACTTCCGTACAGGCCTAGAAGTAAAGGCAACATCCACTGAGGAGCAGTTCTTTGATTTGCA
CCACCACCGGATCCGGGACCTGAAATAAAAGACAAAAAGACTAAACTTACCAGTTAACTTTCTGGTTTTT
CAGTTCCTCTAGTACCGGATCCTCTAGAGTCCGGAGGCTGGATCGGTCCCGGTGTCTTCTATGGAGGTCA
AAACAGCGTGGATGGCGTCTCCAGGCGATCTGACGGTTCACTAAACGAGCTCTGCTTATATAGACCTCCC
ACCGTACACGCCTACCGCCCATTTGCGTCAATGGGGCGGAGTTGTTACGACATTTTGGAAAGTCCCGTTG
ATTTTGGTGCCAAAACAAACTCCCATTGACGTCAATGGGGTGGAGACTTGGAAATCCCCGTGAGTCAAAC
CGCTATCCACGCCCATTGATGTACTGCCAAAACCGCATCACCATGGTAATAGCGATGACTAATACGTAGA
TGTACTGCCAAGTAGGAAAGTCCCATAAGGTCATGTACTGGGCATAATGCCAGGCGGGCCATTTACCGTC
ATTGACGTCAATAGGGG
