[The description below was written by a language model from this plasmid's Addgene catalogue record.]
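Description:
pCMV-myc-mIFITM3-deltaY20 is a mammalian expression plasmid built on the commercial pCMV-myc backbone, with a total size of about 4.1 kb (roughly 3.8 kb of backbone plus a short insert). It is maintained as a high-copy plasmid in standard E. coli cloning strains under ampicillin selection. The record names no mammalian selection marker and includes no feature table, so the origin of replication, polyadenylation signal and other backbone elements are not individually documented here.

The payload is the mouse Ifitm3 coding sequence, encoding interferon-inducible transmembrane protein 3, an antiviral protein, cloned between EcoRI and SalI sites that both remain intact. The insert carries a deletion of tyrosine 20. Transcription is driven by the cytomegalovirus immediate-early promoter, a strong constitutive promoter in most mammalian cell lines, and the backbone supplies an N-terminal myc epitope in frame with the insert, so the mutant protein can be detected or immunoprecipitated with anti-myc antibodies without needing an IFITM3-specific reagent.

The construct is intended for expressing the myc-tagged deltaY20 mutant in mammalian cells. The associated study concerns how phosphorylation of IFITM3 regulates both its endocytosis and its ubiquitination, which suggests that this tyrosine-deleted variant serves as a comparison to the wild-type protein for examining the contribution of that residue to these processes. The record does not itself describe the phenotype of the mutant.
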