Addgene plasmid #58459: pCMV-myc-mIFITM3-deltaY20
Purpose: Expresses murine IFITM3-deltaY20 with an N-terminal myc tag in mammalian cells.
Depositing lab: Jacob Yount. Depositing organization: Ohio State University. Publication: Phosphorylation of the antiviral protein interferon-inducible transmembrane protein 3 (IFITM3) dually regulates its endocytosis and ubiquitination. Chesarino NM, McMichael TM, Hach JC, Yount JS. J Biol Chem. 2014 Apr 25;289(17):11986-92. doi: 10.1074/jbc.M114.557694. Epub 2014 Mar 13. PubMed 24627473.
Backbone
  Vector backbone: pCMV-myc
  Backbone manufacturer: clontech
  Backbone size w/o insert (bp): 3800
  Total vector size (bp): 4118
  Vector type: Mammalian Expression
Growth in bacteria
  Bacterial resistance: Ampicillin, 100 μg/mL
  Growth temperature: 37°C
  Growth strain: DH5alpha
  Copy number: High Copy
Gene/Insert
  Gene/Insert name: IFITM3
  Species: M. musculus (mouse)
  Mutation: Tyrosine 20 deleted
  Entrez Gene: Ifitm3 (a.k.a. 1110004C05Rik, Cd225, Cdw217, DSPA2b, Fgls, IP15, mil-1)
  Promoter: CMV IE
  Tag / fusion protein: myc (N terminal on backbone)
  Cloning method: Restriction Enzyme; 5′ cloning site EcoRI (not destroyed); 3′ cloning site SalI (not destroyed)
  Sequencing primers: 5′ GATCCGGTACTAGAGGAACTGAAAAAC
Terms and licenses: Academic/Nonprofit Terms; Industry Terms: Not Available to Industry
How to cite: pCMV-myc-mIFITM3-deltaY20 was a gift from Jacob Yount (Addgene plasmid # 58459 ; http://n2t.net/addgene:58459 ; RRID:Addgene_58459)
